Addgene plasmid #204325: pcDNA3.1-mas-KB2123-Nluc
Purpose: GPCR/G protein BRET biosensor
Depositing lab: Mikel Garcia-Marcos. Publication: Direct interrogation of context-dependent GPCR activity with a universal biosensor platform. Janicot R, Maziarz M, Park JC, Zhao J, Luebbers A, Green E, Philibert CE, Zhang H, Layne MD, Wu JC, Garcia-Marcos M. Cell. 2024 Feb 16:S0092-8674(24)00065-5. doi: 10.1016/j.cell.2024.01.028. PubMed 38412860.
Backbone
  Vector backbone: pcDNA3.1
  Vector type: Mammalian Expression
Growth in bacteria
  Bacterial resistance: Ampicillin, 100 μg/mL
  Growth temperature: 37°C
  Growth strain: DH5alpha
  Copy number: High Copy
Gene/Insert
  Gene/Insert name: KB2123-Nluc
  Species: Synthetic
  Cloning method: Gibson Cloning
Terms and licenses: Academic/Nonprofit Terms; Industry Terms: Not Available to Industry
How to cite: pcDNA3.1-mas-KB2123-Nluc was a gift from Mikel Garcia-Marcos (Addgene plasmid # 204325 ; http://n2t.net/addgene:204325 ; RRID:Addgene_204325)
