[The description below was written by a language model from this plasmid's Addgene catalogue record and pLannotate feature annotations shown in this document.]
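Description:
pcDNA3.1-mas-KB2123-Nluc is a roughly 6 kb mammalian expression plasmid built on the pcDNA3.1 backbone that encodes one component of a BRET biosensor for GPCR and G protein activity. It is maintained in E. coli at high copy through a ColE1/pUC-type origin with ampicillin selection from the bla gene, and it also carries an f1 phage origin. For selection in mammalian cells, an SV40 enhancer/early promoter drives a neomycin phosphotransferase gene terminated by the SV40 polyadenylation signal. Short annotated fragments of bom, an HIV-1 LTR, ble, lacI and the lac promoter/operator region appear to be backbone remnants or chance matches rather than functional parts.

The expression cassette uses the human CMV immediate early enhancer and promoter, followed by a T7 promoter, and ends at the bovine growth hormone polyadenylation signal. The synthetic open reading frame, assembled by Gibson cloning, begins with a short N-terminal element annotated as a Src-type myristoylation signal, which presumably corresponds to the "mas" in the name and would anchor the protein at membranes. It ends with human codon-optimized NanoLuc luciferase. The roughly 100 bp between these two features is unannotated and presumably holds the KB2123 module, whose identity and binding specificity the record does not state. In a BRET assay, NanoLuc serves as the luminescent energy donor, so the fusion would report proximity to a fluorescent acceptor-tagged partner. That partner is not described here. The sequencing-derived and depositor-supplied records show the same feature layout, differing by only a few nucleotides in length and in numbering origin.
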