Features (pLannotate 1.2.2; 21 found; start..end, strand, type, name):
     28..80      -  misc_feature   bom (fragment): basis of mobility region from pBR322
    235..614     +  enhancer       CMV enhancer: human cytomegalovirus immediate early enhancer
    615..818     +  promoter       CMV promoter: human cytomegalovirus (CMV) immediate early promoter
    814..847     +  LTR            5' LTR (truncated) (fragment): truncated 5' long terminal repeat (LTR) from HIV-1
    863..881     +  promoter       T7 promoter: promoter for bacteriophage T7 RNA polymerase
    904..924     +  CDS            myr: N-myristoylation signal from Src kinase (Pellman et al., 1985; Kaplan et al., 1988)
   1033..1548    +  CDS            Nluc: NanoLuc® luciferase human codon-optimized
   1592..1816    +  polyA_signal   bGH poly(A) signal: bovine growth hormone polyadenylation signal
   1820..1841    +  promoter       SV40 promoter (fragment): SV40 enhancer and early promoter
   1862..2290    +  rep_origin     f1 ori (sequence partly withheld): f1 bacteriophage origin of replication; arrow indicates direction of (+) strand synthesis
   2304..2633    +  promoter       SV40 promoter: SV40 enhancer and early promoter
   2700..3491    +  CDS            neo: KKA2_KLEPN - Also known as kan, nptII. Experimental evidence at protein level: Swiss-Prot protein existence level 1. Resistance to kanamycin, neomycin, paromomycin, ribostamycin, butirosin and gentamicin B. From Klebsiella pneumoniae.
   3515..3673    +  CDS            ble (fragment): BLE_KLEPN - Experimental evidence at protein level: Swiss-Prot protein existence level 1. Binding protein with a strong affinity to the bleomycin family of antibiotics. Binds to CL990; an antimitotic-antibiotic compound. From Klebsiella pneumoniae.
   3668..3789    +  polyA_signal   SV40 poly(A) signal: SV40 polyadenylation signal
   3862..3878    -  protein_bind   lac operator: The lac repressor binds to the lac operator to inhibit transcription in E. coli. This inhibition can be relieved by adding lactose or isopropyl-β-D-thiogalactopyranoside (IPTG). lac repressor encoded by lacI
   3886..3916    -  promoter       lac promoter: promoter for the E. coli lac operon
   3931..3952    -  protein_bind   CAP binding site: CAP binding activates transcription in the presence of cAMP. E. coli catabolite activator protein
   3965..4057    -  CDS            lacI (fragment): lac repressor; lacI; The lac repressor binds to the lac operator to inhibit transcription in E. coli. This inhibition can be relieved by adding lactose or isopropyl-β-D-thiogalactopyranoside (IPTG).
   4240..4825    -  rep_origin     ori: high-copy-number ColE1/pMB1/pBR322/pUC origin of replication
   4996..5856    -  CDS            AmpR: β-lactamase; bla; confers resistance to ampicillin, carbenicillin, and related antibiotics
   5857..5961    -  promoter       AmpR promoter: bla
>Addgene plasmid #204325 | pcDNA3.1-mas-KB2123-Nluc | depositor full sequence | sequence record 396717 | Full Sequence
GACGGATCGGGAGATCTCCCGATCCCCTATGGTGCACTCTCAGTACAATCTGCTCTGATGCCGCATAGTT
AAGCCAGTATCTGCTCCCTGCTTGTGTGTTGGAGGTCGCTGAGTAGTGCGCGAGCAAAATTTAAGCTACA
ACAAGGCAAGGCTTGACCGACAATTGCATGAAGAATCTGCTTAGGGTTAGGCGTTTTGCGCTGCTTCGCG
ATGTACGGGCCAGATATACGCGTTGACATTGATTATTGACTAGTTATTAATAGTAATCAATTACGGGGTC
ATTAGTTCATAGCCCATATATGGAGTTCCGCGTTACATAACTTACGGTAAATGGCCCGCCTGGCTGACCG
CCCAACGACCCCCGCCCATTGACGTCAATAATGACGTATGTTCCCATAGTAACGCCAATAGGGACTTTCC
ATTGACGTCAATGGGTGGAGTATTTACGGTAAACTGCCCACTTGGCAGTACATCAAGTGTATCATATGCC
AAGTACGCCCCCTATTGACGTCAATGACGGTAAATGGCCCGCCTGGCATTATGCCCAGTACATGACCTTA
TGGGACTTTCCTACTTGGCAGTACATCTACGTATTAGTCATCGCTATTACCATGGTGATGCGGTTTTGGC
AGTACATCAATGGGCGTGGATAGCGGTTTGACTCACGGGGATTTCCAAGTCTCCACCCCATTGACGTCAA
TGGGAGTTTGTTTTGGCACCAAAATCAACGGGACTTTCCAAAATGTCGTAACAACTCCGCCCCATTGACG
CAAATGGGCGGTAGGCGTGTACGGTGGGAGGTCTATATAAGCAGAGCTCTCTGGCTAACTAGAGAACCCA
CTGCTTACTGGCTTATCGAAATTAATACGACTCACTATAGGGAGACCCAAGCTGGCTAGCACCATGGGGA
GTAGCAAGAGCAAGACGTCGAATTCCGGAATCAAGCTTGGTGGATCATCAGGAGGTAGCAGCAGCGAGCT
GGCCGACTACTTCGGCTGGGACGGCTGGCCCGGCAGCGGAGGTGGTGGATCCATGGTCTTCACACTCGAA
GATTTCGTTGGGGACTGGCGACAGACAGCCGGCTACAACCTGGACCAAGTCCTTGAACAGGGAGGTGTGT
CCAGTTTGTTTCAGAATCTCGGGGTGTCCGTAACTCCGATCCAAAGGATTGTCCTGAGCGGTGAAAATGG
GCTGAAGATCGACATCCATGTCATCATCCCGTATGAAGGTCTGAGCGGCGACCAAATGGGCCAGATCGAA
AAAATTTTTAAGGTGGTGTACCCTGTGGATGATCATCACTTTAAGGTGATCCTGCACTATGGCACACTGG
TAATCGACGGGGTTACGCCGAACATGATCGACTATTTCGGACGGCCGTATGAAGGCATCGCCGTGTTCGA
CGGCAAAAAGATCACTGTAACAGGGACCCTGTGGAACGGCAACAAAATTATCGACGAGCGCCTGATCAAC
CCCGACGGCTCCCTGCTGTTCCGAGTAACCATCAACGGAGTGACCGGCTGGCGGCTGTGCGAACGCATTC
TGGCGTAACTCGAGTCTAGAGGGCCCGTTTAAACCCGCTGATCAGCCTCGACTGTGCCTTCTAGTTGCCA
GCCATCTGTTGTTTGCCCCTCCCCCGTGCCTTCCTTGACCCTGGAAGGTGCCACTCCCACTGTCCTTTCC
TAATAAAATGAGGAAATTGCATCGCATTGTCTGAGTAGGTGTCATTCTATTCTGGGGGGTGGGGTGGGGC
AGGACAGCAAGGGGGAGGATTGGGAAGACAATAGCAGGCATGCTGGGGATGCGGTGGGCTCTATGGCTTC
TGAGGCGGAAAGAACCAGCTGGGGCTCTAGGGGGTATCCCC
[124 nt withheld, positions 1862-1985]
C
[91 nt withheld, positions 1987-2077]
A
[49 nt withheld, positions 2079-2127]
CCTTTGACGTTGGAGTCCACGTTCTTT
[37 nt withheld, positions 2155-2191]
ACCCTATCTCGGTCTATTCTTTTGATTTATAAGGGATTTTGCCGATTTCGGCCTATTGGTTAAAAAATGA
GCTGATTTAACAAAAATTTAACGCGAATTAATTCTGTGGAATGTGTGTCAGTTAGGGTGTGGAAAGTCCC
CAGGCTCCCCAGCAGGCAGAAGTATGCAAAGCATGCATCTCAATTAGTCAGCAACCAGGTGTGGAAAGTC
CCCAGGCTCCCCAGCAGGCAGAAGTATGCAAAGCATGCATCTCAATTAGTCAGCAACCATAGTCCCGCCC
CTAACTCCGCCCATCCCGCCCCTAACTCCGCCCAGTTCCGCCCATTCTCCGCCCCATGGCTGACTAATTT
TTTTTATTTATGCAGAGGCCGAGGCCGCCTCTGCCTCTGAGCTATTCCAGAAGTAGTGAGGAGGCTTTTT
TGGAGGCCTAGGCTTTTGCAAAAAGCTCCCGGGAGCTTGTATATCCATTTTCGGATCTGATCAAGAGACA
GGATGAGGATCGTTTCGCATGATTGAACAAGATGGATTGCACGCAGGTTCTCCGGCCGCTTGGGTGGAGA
GGCTATTCGGCTATGACTGGGCACAACAGACAATCGGCTGCTCTGATGCCGCCGTGTTCCGGCTGTCAGC
GCAGGGGCGCCCGGTTCTTTTTGTCAAGACCGACCTGTCCGGTGCCCTGAATGAACTGCAGGACGAGGCA
GCGCGGCTATCGTGGCTGGCCACGACGGGCGTTCCTTGCGCAGCTGTGCTCGACGTTGTCACTGAAGCGG
GAAGGGACTGGCTGCTATTGGGCGAAGTGCCGGGGCAGGATCTCCTGTCATCTCACCTTGCTCCTGCCGA
GAAAGTATCCATCATGGCTGATGCAATGCGGCGGCTGCATACGCTTGATCCGGCTACCTGCCCATTCGAC
CACCAAGCGAAACATCGCATCGAGCGAGCACGTACTCGGATGGAAGCCGGTCTTGTCGATCAGGATGATC
TGGACGAAGAGCATCAGGGGCTCGCGCCAGCCGAACTGTTCGCCAGGCTCAAGGCGCGCATGCCCGACGG
CGAGGATCTCGTCGTGACCCATGGCGATGCCTGCTTGCCGAATATCATGGTGGAAAATGGCCGCTTTTCT
GGATTCATCGACTGTGGCCGGCTGGGTGTGGCGGACCGCTATCAGGACATAGCGTTGGCTACCCGTGATA
TTGCTGAAGAGCTTGGCGGCGAATGGGCTGACCGCTTCCTCGTGCTTTACGGTATCGCCGCTCCCGATTC
GCAGCGCATCGCCTTCTATCGCCTTCTTGACGAGTTCTTCTGAGCGGGACTCTGGGGTTCGAAATGACCG
ACCAAGCGACGCCCAACCTGCCATCACGAGATTTCGATTCCACCGCCGCCTTCTATGAAAGGTTGGGCTT
CGGAATCGTTTTCCGGGACGCCGGCTGGATGATCCTCCAGCGCGGGGATCTCATGCTGGAGTTCTTCGCC
CACCCCAACTTGTTTATTGCAGCTTATAATGGTTACAAATAAAGCAATAGCATCACAAATTTCACAAATA
AAGCATTTTTTTCACTGCATTCTAGTTGTGGTTTGTCCAAACTCATCAATGTATCTTATCATGTCTGTAT
ACCGTCGACCTCTAGCTAGAGCTTGGCGTAATCATGGTCATAGCTGTTTCCTGTGTGAAATTGTTATCCG
CTCACAATTCCACACAACATACGAGCCGGAAGCATAAAGTGTAAAGCCTGGGGTGCCTAATGAGTGAGCT
AACTCACATTAATTGCGTTGCGCTCACTGCCCGCTTTCCAGTCGGGAAACCTGTCGTGCCAGCTGCATTA
ATGAATCGGCCAACGCGCGGGGAGAGGCGGTTTGCGTATTGGGCGCTCTTCCGCTTCCTCGCTCACTGAC
TCGCTGCGCTCGGTCGTTCGGCTGCGGCGAGCGGTATCAGCTCACTCAAAGGCGGTAATACGGTTATCCA
CAGAATCAGGGGATAACGCAGGAAAGAACATGTGAGCAAAAGGCCAGCAAAAGGCCAGGAACCGTAAAAA
GGCCGCGTTGCTGGCGTTTTTCCATAGGCTCCGCCCCCCTGACGAGCATCACAAAAATCGACGCTCAAGT
CAGAGGTGGCGAAACCCGACAGGACTATAAAGATACCAGGCGTTTCCCCCTGGAAGCTCCCTCGTGCGCT
CTCCTGTTCCGACCCTGCCGCTTACCGGATACCTGTCCGCCTTTCTCCCTTCGGGAAGCGTGGCGCTTTC
TCATAGCTCACGCTGTAGGTATCTCAGTTCGGTGTAGGTCGTTCGCTCCAAGCTGGGCTGTGTGCACGAA
CCCCCCGTTCAGCCCGACCGCTGCGCCTTATCCGGTAACTATCGTCTTGAGTCCAACCCGGTAAGACACG
ACTTATCGCCACTGGCAGCAGCCACTGGTAACAGGATTAGCAGAGCGAGGTATGTAGGCGGTGCTACAGA
GTTCTTGAAGTGGTGGCCTAACTACGGCTACACTAGAAGAACAGTATTTGGTATCTGCGCTCTGCTGAAG
CCAGTTACCTTCGGAAAAAGAGTTGGTAGCTCTTGATCCGGCAAACAAACCACCGCTGGTAGCGGTTTTT
TTGTTTGCAAGCAGCAGATTACGCGCAGAAAAAAAGGATCTCAAGAAGATCCTTTGATCTTTTCTACGGG
GTCTGACGCTCAGTGGAACGAAAACTCACGTTAAGGGATTTTGGTCATGAGATTATCAAAAAGGATCTTC
ACCTAGATCCTTTTAAATTAAAAATGAAGTTTTAAATCAATCTAAAGTATATATGAGTAAACTTGGTCTG
ACAGTTACCAATGCTTAATCAGTGAGGCACCTATCTCAGCGATCTGTCTATTTCGTTCATCCATAGTTGC
CTGACTCCCCGTCGTGTAGATAACTACGATACGGGAGGGCTTACCATCTGGCCCCAGTGCTGCAATGATA
CCGCGAGACCCACGCTCACCGGCTCCAGATTTATCAGCAATAAACCAGCCAGCCGGAAGGGCCGAGCGCA
GAAGTGGTCCTGCAACTTTATCCGCCTCCATCCAGTCTATTAATTGTTGCCGGGAAGCTAGAGTAAGTAG
TTCGCCAGTTAATAGTTTGCGCAACGTTGTTGCCATTGCTACAGGCATCGTGGTGTCACGCTCGTCGTTT
GGTATGGCTTCATTCAGCTCCGGTTCCCAACGATCAAGGCGAGTTACATGATCCCCCATGTTGTGCAAAA
AAGCGGTTAGCTCCTTCGGTCCTCCGATCGTTGTCAGAAGTAAGTTGGCCGCAGTGTTATCACTCATGGT
TATGGCAGCACTGCATAATTCTCTTACTGTCATGCCATCCGTAAGATGCTTTTCTGTGACTGGTGAGTAC
TCAACCAAGTCATTCTGAGAATAGTGTATGCGGCGACCGAGTTGCTCTTGCCCGGCGTCAATACGGGATA
ATACCGCGCCACATAGCAGAACTTTAAAAGTGCTCATCATTGGAAAACGTTCTTCGGGGCGAAAACTCTC
AAGGATCTTACCGCTGTTGAGATCCAGTTCGATGTAACCCACTCGTGCACCCAACTGATCTTCAGCATCT
TTTACTTTCACCAGCGTTTCTGGGTGAGCAAAAACAGGAAGGCAAAATGCCGCAAAAAAGGGAATAAGGG
CGACACGGAAATGTTGAATACTCATACTCTTCCTTTTTCAATATTATTGAAGCATTTATCAGGGTTATTG
TCTCATGAGCGGATACATATTTGAATGTATTTAGAAAAATAAACAAATAGGGGTTCCGCGCACATTTCCC
CGAAAAGTGCCACCTGACGTC
