Features (pLannotate 1.2.2; 21 found; start..end, strand, type, name):
     87..139     -  misc_feature   bom (fragment): basis of mobility region from pBR322
    294..673     +  enhancer       CMV enhancer: human cytomegalovirus immediate early enhancer
    674..877     +  promoter       CMV promoter: human cytomegalovirus (CMV) immediate early promoter
    873..906     +  LTR            5' LTR (truncated) (fragment): truncated 5' long terminal repeat (LTR) from HIV-1
    922..940     +  promoter       T7 promoter: promoter for bacteriophage T7 RNA polymerase
    963..983     +  CDS            myr: N-myristoylation signal from Src kinase (Pellman et al., 1985; Kaplan et al., 1988)
   1092..1607    +  CDS            Nluc: NanoLuc® luciferase human codon-optimized
   1651..1875    +  polyA_signal   bGH poly(A) signal: bovine growth hormone polyadenylation signal
   1879..1900    +  promoter       SV40 promoter (fragment): SV40 enhancer and early promoter
   1921..2349    +  rep_origin     f1 ori (sequence partly withheld): f1 bacteriophage origin of replication; arrow indicates direction of (+) strand synthesis
   2363..2692    +  promoter       SV40 promoter: SV40 enhancer and early promoter
   2759..3550    +  CDS            neo: KKA2_KLEPN - Also known as kan, nptII. Experimental evidence at protein level: Swiss-Prot protein existence level 1. Resistance to kanamycin, neomycin, paromomycin, ribostamycin, butirosin and gentamicin B. From Klebsiella pneumoniae.
   3574..3732    +  CDS            ble (fragment): BLE_KLEPN - Experimental evidence at protein level: Swiss-Prot protein existence level 1. Binding protein with a strong affinity to the bleomycin family of antibiotics. Binds to CL990; an antimitotic-antibiotic compound. From Klebsiella pneumoniae.
   3727..3848    +  polyA_signal   SV40 poly(A) signal: SV40 polyadenylation signal
   3921..3937    -  protein_bind   lac operator: The lac repressor binds to the lac operator to inhibit transcription in E. coli. This inhibition can be relieved by adding lactose or isopropyl-β-D-thiogalactopyranoside (IPTG). lac repressor encoded by lacI
   3945..3975    -  promoter       lac promoter: promoter for the E. coli lac operon
   3990..4011    -  protein_bind   CAP binding site: CAP binding activates transcription in the presence of cAMP. E. coli catabolite activator protein
   4024..4116    -  CDS            lacI (fragment): lac repressor; lacI; The lac repressor binds to the lac operator to inhibit transcription in E. coli. This inhibition can be relieved by adding lactose or isopropyl-β-D-thiogalactopyranoside (IPTG).
   4299..4887    -  rep_origin     ori: high-copy-number ColE1/pMB1/pBR322/pUC origin of replication
   5058..5918    -  CDS            AmpR: β-lactamase; bla; confers resistance to ampicillin, carbenicillin, and related antibiotics
   5919..28      -  promoter       AmpR promoter (across the origin): bla
>Addgene plasmid #204325 | pcDNA3.1-mas-KB2123-Nluc | addgene full sequence | sequence record 401597 | Addgene NGS Result
AGAAAAATAAACAAATAGGGGTTCCGCGCACATTTCCCCGAAAAGTGCCACCTGACGTCGACGGATCGGG
AGATCTCCCGATCCCCTATGGTGCACTCTCAGTACAATCTGCTCTGATGCCGCATAGTTAAGCCAGTATC
TGCTCCCTGCTTGTGTGTTGGAGGTCGCTGAGTAGTGCGCGAGCAAAATTTAAGCTACAACAAGGCAAGG
CTTGACCGACAATTGCATGAAGAATCTGCTTAGGGTTAGGCGTTTTGCGCTGCTTCGCGATGTACGGGCC
AGATATACGCGTTGACATTGATTATTGACTAGTTATTAATAGTAATCAATTACGGGGTCATTAGTTCATA
GCCCATATATGGAGTTCCGCGTTACATAACTTACGGTAAATGGCCCGCCTGGCTGACCGCCCAACGACCC
CCGCCCATTGACGTCAATAATGACGTATGTTCCCATAGTAACGCCAATAGGGACTTTCCATTGACGTCAA
TGGGTGGAGTATTTACGGTAAACTGCCCACTTGGCAGTACATCAAGTGTATCATATGCCAAGTACGCCCC
CTATTGACGTCAATGACGGTAAATGGCCCGCCTGGCATTATGCCCAGTACATGACCTTATGGGACTTTCC
TACTTGGCAGTACATCTACGTATTAGTCATCGCTATTACCATGGTGATGCGGTTTTGGCAGTACATCAAT
GGGCGTGGATAGCGGTTTGACTCACGGGGATTTCCAAGTCTCCACCCCATTGACGTCAATGGGAGTTTGT
TTTGGCACCAAAATCAACGGGACTTTCCAAAATGTCGTAACAACTCCGCCCCATTGACGCAAATGGGCGG
TAGGCGTGTACGGTGGGAGGTCTATATAAGCAGAGCTCTCTGGCTAACTAGAGAACCCACTGCTTACTGG
CTTATCGAAATTAATACGACTCACTATAGGGAGACCCAAGCTGGCTAGCACCATGGGGAGTAGCAAGAGC
AAGACGTCGAATTCCGGAATCAAGCTTGGTGGATCATCAGGAGGTAGCAGCAGCGAGCTGGCCGACTACT
TCGGCTGGGACGGCTGGCCCGGCAGCGGAGGTGGTGGATCCATGGTCTTCACACTCGAAGATTTCGTTGG
GGACTGGCGACAGACAGCCGGCTACAACCTGGACCAAGTCCTTGAACAGGGAGGTGTGTCCAGTTTGTTT
CAGAATCTCGGGGTGTCCGTAACTCCGATCCAAAGGATTGTCCTGAGCGGTGAAAATGGGCTGAAGATCG
ACATCCATGTCATCATCCCGTATGAAGGTCTGAGCGGCGACCAAATGGGCCAGATCGAAAAAATTTTTAA
GGTGGTGTACCCTGTGGATGATCATCACTTTAAGGTGATCCTGCACTATGGCACACTGGTAATCGACGGG
GTTACGCCGAACATGATCGACTATTTCGGACGGCCGTATGAAGGCATCGCCGTGTTCGACGGCAAAAAGA
TCACTGTAACAGGGACCCTGTGGAACGGCAACAAAATTATCGACGAGCGCCTGATCAACCCCGACGGCTC
CCTGCTGTTCCGAGTAACCATCAACGGAGTGACCGGCTGGCGGCTGTGCGAACGCATTCTGGCGTAACTC
GAGTCTAGAGGGCCCGTTTAAACCCGCTGATCAGCCTCGACTGTGCCTTCTAGTTGCCAGCCATCTGTTG
TTTGCCCCTCCCCCGTGCCTTCCTTGACCCTGGAAGGTGCCACTCCCACTGTCCTTTCCTAATAAAATGA
GGAAATTGCATCGCATTGTCTGAGTAGGTGTCATTCTATTCTGGGGGGTGGGGTGGGGCAGGACAGCAAG
GGGGAGGATTGGGAAGACAATAGCAGGCATGCTGGGGATGCGGTGGGCTCTATGGCTTCTGAGGCGGAAA
GAACCAGCTGGGGCTCTAGGGGGTATCCCC
[124 nt withheld, positions 1921-2044]
C
[91 nt withheld, positions 2046-2136]
A
[49 nt withheld, positions 2138-2186]
CCTTTGACGTTGGAGTCCACGTTCTTT
[37 nt withheld, positions 2214-2250]
ACCCTATCTCGGTCTATTCTTTTGATTTATAAGGGATTTTGCCGATTTCGGCCTATTGGTTAAAAAATGA
GCTGATTTAACAAAAATTTAACGCGAATTAATTCTGTGGAATGTGTGTCAGTTAGGGTGTGGAAAGTCCC
CAGGCTCCCCAGCAGGCAGAAGTATGCAAAGCATGCATCTCAATTAGTCAGCAACCAGGTGTGGAAAGTC
CCCAGGCTCCCCAGCAGGCAGAAGTATGCAAAGCATGCATCTCAATTAGTCAGCAACCATAGTCCCGCCC
CTAACTCCGCCCATCCCGCCCCTAACTCCGCCCAGTTCCGCCCATTCTCCGCCCCATGGCTGACTAATTT
TTTTTATTTATGCAGAGGCCGAGGCCGCCTCTGCCTCTGAGCTATTCCAGAAGTAGTGAGGAGGCTTTTT
TGGAGGCCTAGGCTTTTGCAAAAAGCTCCCGGGAGCTTGTATATCCATTTTCGGATCTGATCAAGAGACA
GGATGAGGATCGTTTCGCATGATTGAACAAGATGGATTGCACGCAGGTTCTCCGGCCGCTTGGGTGGAGA
GGCTATTCGGCTATGACTGGGCACAACAGACAATCGGCTGCTCTGATGCCGCCGTGTTCCGGCTGTCAGC
GCAGGGGCGCCCGGTTCTTTTTGTCAAGACCGACCTGTCCGGTGCCCTGAATGAACTGCAGGACGAGGCA
GCGCGGCTATCGTGGCTGGCCACGACGGGCGTTCCTTGCGCAGCTGTGCTCGACGTTGTCACTGAAGCGG
GAAGGGACTGGCTGCTATTGGGCGAAGTGCCGGGGCAGGATCTCCTGTCATCTCACCTTGCTCCTGCCGA
GAAAGTATCCATCATGGCTGATGCAATGCGGCGGCTGCATACGCTTGATCCGGCTACCTGCCCATTCGAC
CACCAAGCGAAACATCGCATCGAGCGAGCACGTACTCGGATGGAAGCCGGTCTTGTCGATCAGGATGATC
TGGACGAAGAGCATCAGGGGCTCGCGCCAGCCGAACTGTTCGCCAGGCTCAAGGCGCGCATGCCCGACGG
CGAGGATCTCGTCGTGACCCATGGCGATGCCTGCTTGCCGAATATCATGGTGGAAAATGGCCGCTTTTCT
GGATTCATCGACTGTGGCCGGCTGGGTGTGGCGGACCGCTATCAGGACATAGCGTTGGCTACCCGTGATA
TTGCTGAAGAGCTTGGCGGCGAATGGGCTGACCGCTTCCTCGTGCTTTACGGTATCGCCGCTCCCGATTC
GCAGCGCATCGCCTTCTATCGCCTTCTTGACGAGTTCTTCTGAGCGGGACTCTGGGGTTCGAAATGACCG
ACCAAGCGACGCCCAACCTGCCATCACGAGATTTCGATTCCACCGCCGCCTTCTATGAAAGGTTGGGCTT
CGGAATCGTTTTCCGGGACGCCGGCTGGATGATCCTCCAGCGCGGGGATCTCATGCTGGAGTTCTTCGCC
CACCCCAACTTGTTTATTGCAGCTTATAATGGTTACAAATAAAGCAATAGCATCACAAATTTCACAAATA
AAGCATTTTTTTCACTGCATTCTAGTTGTGGTTTGTCCAAACTCATCAATGTATCTTATCATGTCTGTAT
ACCGTCGACCTCTAGCTAGAGCTTGGCGTAATCATGGTCATAGCTGTTTCCTGTGTGAAATTGTTATCCG
CTCACAATTCCACACAACATACGAGCCGGAAGCATAAAGTGTAAAGCCTGGGGTGCCTAATGAGTGAGCT
AACTCACATTAATTGCGTTGCGCTCACTGCCCGCTTTCCAGTCGGGAAACCTGTCGTGCCAGCTGCATTA
ATGAATCGGCCAACGCGCGGGGAGAGGCGGTTTGCGTATTGGGCGCTCTTCCGCTTCCTCGCTCACTGAC
TCGCTGCGCTCGGTCGTTCGGCTGCGGCGAGCGGTATCAGCTCACTCAAAGGCGGTAATACGGTTATCCA
CAGAATCAGGGGATAACGCAGGAAAGAACATGTGAGCAAAAGGCCAGCAAAAGGCCAGGAACCGTAAAAA
GGCCGCGTTGCTGGCGTTTTTCCATAGGCTCCGCCCCCCTGACGAGCATCACAAAAATCGACGCTCAAGT
CAGAGGTGGCGAAACCCGACAGGACTATAAAGATACCAGGCGTTTCCCCCTGGAAGCTCCCTCGTGCGCT
CTCCTGTTCCGACCCTGCCGCTTACCGGATACCTGTCCGCCTTTCTCCCTTCGGGAAGCGTGGCGCTTTC
TCATAGCTCACGCTGTAGGTATCTCAGTTCGGTGTAGGTCGTTCGCTCCAAGCTGGGCTGTGTGCACGAA
CCCCCCGTTCAGCCCGACCGCTGCGCCTTATCCGGTAACTATCGTCTTGAGTCCAACCCGGTAAGACACG
ACTTATCGCCACTGGCAGCAGCCACTGGTAACAGGATTAGCAGAGCGAGGTATGTAGGCGGTGCTACAGA
GTTCTTGAAGTGGTGGCCTAACTACGGCTACACTAGAAGAACAGTATTTGGTATCTGCGCTCTGCTGAAG
CCAGTTACCTTCGGAAAAAGAGTTGGTAGCTCTTGATCCGGCAAACAAACCACCGCTGGTAGCGGTGGTT
TTTTTGTTTGCAAGCAGCAGATTACGCGCAGAAAAAAAGGATCTCAAGAAGATCCTTTGATCTTTTCTAC
GGGGTCTGACGCTCAGTGGAACGAAAACTCACGTTAAGGGATTTTGGTCATGAGATTATCAAAAAGGATC
TTCACCTAGATCCTTTTAAATTAAAAATGAAGTTTTAAATCAATCTAAAGTATATATGAGTAAACTTGGT
CTGACAGTTACCAATGCTTAATCAGTGAGGCACCTATCTCAGCGATCTGTCTATTTCGTTCATCCATAGT
TGCCTGACTCCCCGTCGTGTAGATAACTACGATACGGGAGGGCTTACCATCTGGCCCCAGTGCTGCAATG
ATACCGCGAGACCCACGCTCACCGGCTCCAGATTTATCAGCAATAAACCAGCCAGCCGGAAGGGCCGAGC
GCAGAAGTGGTCCTGCAACTTTATCCGCCTCCATCCAGTCTATTAATTGTTGCCGGGAAGCTAGAGTAAG
TAGTTCGCCAGTTAATAGTTTGCGCAACGTTGTTGCCATTGCTACAGGCATCGTGGTGTCACGCTCGTCG
TTTGGTATGGCTTCATTCAGCTCCGGTTCCCAACGATCAAGGCGAGTTACATGATCCCCCATGTTGTGCA
AAAAAGCGGTTAGCTCCTTCGGTCCTCCGATCGTTGTCAGAAGTAAGTTGGCCGCAGTGTTATCACTCAT
GGTTATGGCAGCACTGCATAATTCTCTTACTGTCATGCCATCCGTAAGATGCTTTTCTGTGACTGGTGAG
TACTCAACCAAGTCATTCTGAGAATAGTGTATGCGGCGACCGAGTTGCTCTTGCCCGGCGTCAATACGGG
ATAATACCGCGCCACATAGCAGAACTTTAAAAGTGCTCATCATTGGAAAACGTTCTTCGGGGCGAAAACT
CTCAAGGATCTTACCGCTGTTGAGATCCAGTTCGATGTAACCCACTCGTGCACCCAACTGATCTTCAGCA
TCTTTTACTTTCACCAGCGTTTCTGGGTGAGCAAAAACAGGAAGGCAAAATGCCGCAAAAAAGGGAATAA
GGGCGACACGGAAATGTTGAATACTCATACTCTTCCTTTTTCAATATTATTGAAGCATTTATCAGGGTTA
TTGTCTCATGAGCGGATACATATTTGAATGTATTT
